Addgene plasmid #179585: ePB-Bsd-CAG-LoxP-dsRed_PA-LoxP-SV40-NLS-NG-T2A-MCS
Purpose: ePiggyBac vector that has a blasticidin selectable cassette and a LoxP exchangeable dual colors cassette (Red module-dsRed/Green module-NeonGreen)
Depositing lab: Ali Hemmati Brivanlou. Depositing organization: Rockefeller University. Publication: Self-organization of human dorsal-ventral forebrain structures by light induced SHH. De Santis R, Etoc F, Rosado-Olivieri EA, Brivanlou AH. Nat Commun. 2021 Nov 19;12(1):6768. doi: 10.1038/s41467-021-26881-w. PubMed 34799555.
Backbone
  Vector backbone: KS(-)
  Vector type: piggyBac
  Selectable markers: Blasticidin
Growth in bacteria
  Bacterial resistance: Ampicillin, 100 μg/mL
  Growth temperature: 37°C
  Growth strain: DH5alpha
  Copy number: High Copy
Gene/Insert
  Gene/Insert name: NLS-NG-T2A-hSHH
  Promoter: CAGp
  Tag / fusion protein: NLS-NG-T2A (N terminal on insert)
  Cloning method: Restriction Enzyme; 5′ cloning site AgeI (unknown if destroyed); 3′ cloning site NotI (unknown if destroyed)
  Sequencing primers: 5′ gttattcgagtctagaggacc; 3′ gttaacaacaacaattgcattc
Terms and licenses: Academic/Nonprofit Terms; Industry Terms: Not Available to Industry
How to cite: ePB-Bsd-CAG-LoxP-dsRed_PA-LoxP-SV40-NLS-NG-T2A-MCS: was a gift from Ali Hemmati Brivanlou (Addgene plasmid # 179585 ; http://n2t.net/addgene:179585 ; RRID:Addgene_179585)
