[The description below was written by a language model from this plasmid's Addgene catalogue record and pLannotate feature annotations shown in this document.]
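Description:
ePB-Bsd-CAG-LoxP-dsRed_PA-LoxP-SV40-NLS-NG-T2A-MCS is an enhanced piggyBac (ePiggyBac) transposon vector built on a pBluescript KS(-) backbone for stable integration of a Cre-switchable two-colour expression cassette into mammalian cells. In bacteria it is maintained as a high-copy plasmid through the ColE1/pUC origin and selected with ampicillin (AmpR). Backbone remnants include an f1 origin, lac regulatory elements with a lacZα fragment, and T3 and T7 promoters. The feature table does not annotate the piggyBac terminal repeats, which would be expected to flank the cargo and to require transposase supplied in trans.

Two divergent mammalian transcription units make up the payload. On the reverse strand, a human UbC promoter, followed by the bacterial EM7 promoter, drives the blasticidin S deaminase gene with an SV40 poly(A) signal, allowing blasticidin selection of integrants. On the forward strand, the CAG promoter (CMV enhancer, chicken β-actin promoter and chimeric intron) drives a loxP-flanked DsRed-Express2 gene with its own SV40 poly(A) signal. This acts as both a red reporter and a transcriptional stop. Cre recombination excises the red module and places the downstream NLS-tagged mNeonGreen under CAG control, switching cells from red to nuclear green. According to the construct name, mNeonGreen is followed by a T2A peptide and a cloning site so that a gene of interest can be co-expressed, and a further SV40 poly(A) signal closes the unit.

The catalogue insert field lists NLS-NG-T2A-hSHH, but the plasmid name indicates an MCS, and no SHH coding sequence is annotated in the short interval after mNeonGreen. The sequenced record therefore appears to be the empty acceptor vector. The associated work concerns light-induced SHH expression in human forebrain models.
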