Features (pLannotate 1.2.2; 29 found; start..end, strand, type, name):
     24..128     +  promoter       AmpR promoter: bla
    129..989     +  CDS            AmpR: β-lactamase; bla; confers resistance to ampicillin, carbenicillin, and related antibiotics
   1160..1748    +  rep_origin     ori: high-copy-number ColE1/pMB1/pBR322/pUC origin of replication
   1931..2023    +  CDS            lacI (fragment): lac repressor; lacI; The lac repressor binds to the lac operator to inhibit transcription in E. coli. This inhibition can be relieved by adding lactose or isopropyl-β-D-thiogalactopyranoside (IPTG).
   2036..2057    +  protein_bind   CAP binding site: CAP binding activates transcription in the presence of cAMP. E. coli catabolite activator protein
   2072..2102    +  promoter       lac promoter: promoter for the E. coli lac operon
   2110..2126    +  protein_bind   lac operator: The lac repressor binds to the lac operator to inhibit transcription in E. coli. This inhibition can be relieved by adding lactose or isopropyl-β-D-thiogalactopyranoside (IPTG). lac repressor encoded by lacI
   2171..2189    +  promoter       T3 promoter: promoter for bacteriophage T3 RNA polymerase
   2559..2680    -  polyA_signal   SV40 poly(A) signal: SV40 polyadenylation signal
   2694..2721    -  CDS            BleoR (fragment): antibiotic-binding protein; Sh ble from Streptoalloteichus hindustanus; confers resistance to bleomycin, phleomycin, and Zeocin™
   2722..3120    -  CDS            BSD: blasticidin S deaminase; Aspergillus terreus BSD; confers resistance to blasticidin
   3139..3186    -  promoter       EM7 promoter: synthetic bacterial promoter&nbsp
   3195..4406    -  promoter       UbC promoter: human ubiquitin C promoter
   4426..4805    +  enhancer       CMV enhancer: human cytomegalovirus immediate early enhancer
   4807..5084    +  promoter       chicken β-actin promoter: No description available
   5085..6101    +  intron         chimeric intron: chimera between introns from chicken β-actin and rabbit β-globin
   6224..6254    +  misc_feature   MCS (fragment): pBluescript multiple cloning site
   6274..6295    +  misc_feature   MCS (fragment): multiple cloning site
   6303..6336    +  protein_bind   loxP: Cre-mediated recombination occurs in the 8-bp core sequence (GCATACAT). Cre recombinase
   6371..7048    +  CDS            DsRed-Express2: noncytotoxic tetrameric variant of DsRed fluorescent protein (Strack et al., 2008) mammalian codon-optimized
   7072..7155    +  CDS            large T antigen (fragment): large T antigen from SV40 (simian virus 40)
   7178..7299    +  polyA_signal   SV40 poly(A) signal: SV40 polyadenylation signal
   7331..7364    +  protein_bind   loxP: Cre-mediated recombination occurs in the 8-bp core sequence (GCATACAT). Cre recombinase
   7413..8118    +  CDS            mNeonGreen (fragment): bright monomeric yellow-green fluorescent protein derived from LanYFP (Shaner et al., 2013)
   8199..8282    +  CDS            large T antigen (fragment): large T antigen from SV40 (simian virus 40)
   8305..8426    +  polyA_signal   SV40 poly(A) signal: SV40 polyadenylation signal
   8710..8728    -  promoter       T7 promoter: promoter for bacteriophage T7 RNA polymerase
   8736..8891    +  CDS            lacZα (fragment): LacZα fragment of β-galactosidase; lacZ fragment
   8896..9324    +  rep_origin     f1 ori (sequence partly withheld): f1 bacteriophage origin of replication; arrow indicates direction of (+) strand synthesis
>Addgene plasmid #179585 | ePB-Bsd-CAG-LoxP-dsRed_PA-LoxP-SV40-NLS-NG-T2A-MCS: | addgene full sequence | sequence record 354602 | Addgene Partial NGS Result
GTGGCACTTTTCGGGGAAATGTGCGCGGAACCCCTATTTGTTTATTTTTCTAAATACATTCAAATATGTA
TCCGCTCATGAGACAATAACCCTGATAAATGCTTCAATAATATTGAAAAAGGAAGAGTATGAGTATTCAA
CATTTCCGTGTCGCCCTTATTCCCTTTTTTGCGGCATTTTGCCTTCCTGTTTTTGCTCACCCAGAAACGC
TGGTGAAAGTAAAAGATGCTGAAGATCAGTTGGGTGCACGAGTGGGTTACATCGAACTGGATCTCAACAG
CGGTAAGATCCTTGAGAGTTTTCGCCCCGAAGAACGTTTTCCAATGATGAGCACTTTTAAAGTTCTGCTA
TGTGGCGCGGTATTATCCCGTATTGACGCCGGGCAAGAGCAACTCGGTCGCCGCATACACTATTCTCAGA
ATGACTTGGTTGAGTACTCACCAGTCACAGAAAAGCATCTTACGGATGGCATGACAGTAAGAGAATTATG
CAGTGCTGCCATAACCATGAGTGATAACACTGCGGCCAACTTACTTCTGACAACGATCGGAGGACCGAAG
GAGCTAACCGCTTTTTTGCACAACATGGGGGATCATGTAACTCGCCTTGATCGTTGGGAACCGGAGCTGA
ATGAAGCCATACCAAACGACGAGCGTGACACCACGATGCCTGTAGCAATGGCAACAACGTTGCGCAAACT
ATTAACTGGCGAACTACTTACTCTAGCTTCCCGGCAACAATTAATAGACTGGATGGAGGCGGATAAAGTT
GCAGGACCACTTCTGCGCTCGGCCCTTCCGGCTGGCTGGTTTATTGCTGATAAATCTGGAGCCGGTGAGC
GTGGGTCTCGCGGTATCATTGCAGCACTGGGGCCAGATGGTAAGCCCTCCCGTATCGTAGTTATCTACAC
GACGGGGAGTCAGGCAACTATGGATGAACGAAATAGACAGATCGCTGAGATAGGTGCCTCACTGATTAAG
CATTGGTAACTGTCAGACCAAGTTTACTCATATATACTTTAGATTGATTTAAAACTTCATTTTTAATTTA
AAAGGATCTAGGTGAAGATCCTTTTTGATAATCTCATGACCAAAATCCCTTAACGTGAGTTTTCGTTCCA
CTGAGCGTCAGACCCCGTAGAAAAGATCAAAGGATCTTCTTGAGATCCTTTTTTTCTGCGCGTAATCTGC
TGCTTGCAAACAAAAAAACCACCGCTACCAGCGGTGGTTTGTTTGCCGGATCAAGAGCTACCAACTCTTT
TTCCGAAGGTAACTGGCTTCAGCAGAGCGCAGATACCAAATACTGTTCTTCTAGTGTAGCCGTAGTTAGG
CCACCACTTCAAGAACTCTGTAGCACCGCCTACATACCTCGCTCTGCTAATCCTGTTACCAGTGGCTGCT
GCCAGTGGCGATAAGTCGTGTCTTACCGGGTTGGACTCAAGACGATAGTTACCGGATAAGGCGCAGCGGT
CGGGCTGAACGGGGGGTTCGTGCACACAGCCCAGCTTGGAGCGAACGACCTACACCGAACTGAGATACCT
ACAGCGTGAGCTATGAGAAAGCGCCACGCTTCCCGAAGGGAGAAAGGCGGACAGGTATCCGGTAAGCGGC
AGGGTCGGAACAGGAGAGCGCACGAGGGAGCTTCCAGGGGGAAACGCCTGGTATCTTTATAGTCCTGTCG
GGTTTCGCCACCTCTGACTTGAGCGTCGATTTTTGTGATGCTCGTCAGGGGGGCGGAGCCTATGGAAAAA
CGCCAGCAACGCGGCCTTTTTACGGTTCCTGGCCTTTTGCTGGCCTTTTGCTCACATGTTCTTTCCTGCG
TTATCCCCTGATTCTGTGGATAACCGTATTACCGCCTTTGAGTGAGCTGATACCGCTCGCCGCAGCCGAA
CGACCGAGCGCAGCGAGTCAGTGAGCGAGGAAGCGGAAGAGCGCCCAATACGCAAACCGCCTCTCCCCGC
GCGTTGGCCGATTCATTAATGCAGCTGGCACGACAGGTTTCCCGACTGGAAAGCGGGCAGTGAGCGCAAC
GCAATTAATGTGAGTTAGCTCACTCATTAGGCACCCCAGGCTTTACACTTTATGCTTCCGGCTCGTATGT
TGTGTGGAATTGTGAGCGGATAACAATTTCACACAGGAAACAGCTATGACCATGATTACGCCAAGCGCGC
AATTAACCCTCACTAAAGGGAACAAAAGCTGGAGCTCCACCGCGGGGCGCGCCGCAGCTAGATTAACCCT
AGAAAGATAGTCTGCGTAAAATTGACGCATGCATTCTTGAAATATTGCTCTCTCTTTCTAAATAGCGCGA
ATCCGTCGCTGTGCATTTAGGACATCTCAGTCGCCGCTTGGAGCTCCCGTGAGGCGTGCTTGTCAATGCG
GTAAGTGTCACTGATTTTGAACTATAACAACCGCGTGAGTCAAAATGACGCATGATTATCTTTTACGTGA
CTTTTAAGATTTAACTCATACGATAATTATATTGTTATTTCGTGTTCTACTTACGTGATAACTTATTATA
TATATATTTTCTTGTTATAGATGGGAATTCAGACATGATAAGATACATTGATGAGTTTGGACAAACCACA
ACTAGAATGCAGTGAAAAAAATGCTTTATTTGTGAAATTTGTGATGCTATTGCTTTATTTGTAACCATTA
TAAGCTGCAATAAACAAGTTTCGAGGTCGAGTGTCAGTCCTGCTCCTCGGCCACGAAGTGCTTAGCCCTC
CCACACATAACCAGAGGGCAGCAATTCACGAATCCCAACTGCCGTCGGCTGTCCATCACTGTCCTTCACT
ATGGCTTTGATCCCAGGATGCAGATCGAGAAGCACCTGTCGGCACCGTCCGCAGGGGCTCAAGATGCCCC
TGTTCTCATTTCCGATCGCGACGATACAAGTCAGGTTGCCAGCTGCCGCAGCAGCAGCAGTGCCCAGCAC
CACGAGTTCTGCACAAGGTCCCCCAGTAAAATGATATACATTGACACCAGTGAAGATGCGGCCGTCGCTA
GAGAGAGCTGCGCTGGCGACGCTGTAGTCTTCAGAGATGGGGATGCTGTTGATTGTAGCCGTTGCTCTTT
CAATGAGGGTGGATTCTTCTTGAGACAAAGGCTTGGCCATGGTTTAGTTCCTCACCTTGTCGTATTATAC
TATGCCGATATACTATGCCGATGATTAATTGTCAACACGGTCCGGTCTAACAAAAAAGCCAAAAACGGCC
AGAATTTAGCGGACAATTTACTAGTCTAACACTGAAAATTACATATTGACCCAAATGATTACATTTCAAA
AGGTGCCTAAAAAACTTCACAAAACACACTCGCCAACCCCGAGCGCATAGTTCAAAACCGGAGCTTCAGC
TACTTAAGAAGATAGGTACATAAAACCGACCAAAGAAACTGACGCCTCACTTATCCCTCCCCTCACCAGA
GGTCCGGCGCCTGTCGATTCAGGAGAGCCTACCCTAGGCCCGAACCCTGCGTCCTGCGACGGAGAAAAGC
CTACCGCACACCTACCGGCAGGTGGCCCCACCCTGCATTATAAGCCAACAGAACGGGTGACGTCACGACA
CGACGAGGGCGCGCGCTCCCAAAGGTACGGGTGCACTGCCCAACGGCACCGCCATAACTGCCGCCCCCGC
AACAGACGACAAACCGAGTTCTCCAGTCAGTGACAAACTTCACGTCAGGGTCCCCAGATGGTGCCCCAGC
CCATCTCACCCGAATAAGAGCTTTCCCGCATTAGCGAAGGCCTCAAGACCTTGGGTTCTTGCCGCCCACC
ATGCCCCCCACCTTGTTTCAACGACCTCACAGCCCGCCTCACAAGCGTCTTCCATTCAAGACTCGGGAAC
AGCCGCCATTTTGCTGCGCTCCCCCCAACCCCCAGTTCAGGGCAACCTTGCTCGCGGACCCAGACTACAG
CCCTTGGCGGTCTCTCCACACGCTTCCGTCCCACCGAGCGGCCCGGCGGCCACGAAAGCCCCGGCCAGCC
CAGCAGCCCGCTACTCACCAAGTGACGATCACAGCGATCCACAAACAAGAACCGCGACCCAAATCCCGGC
TGCGACGGAACTAGCTGTGCCACACCCGGCGCGTCCTTATATAATCATCGGCGTTCACCGCCCCACGGAG
ATCCCTCCGCAGAATCGCCGAGAAGGGACTACTTTTCCTCGCCTGTTCCGCTCTCTGGAAAGAAAACCAG
TGCCCTAGAGTCACCCAAGTCCCGTCCTAAAATGTCCTTCTGCTGATACTGGGGTTCTAAGGCCGAGTCT
TATGAGCAGCGGGCCGCTGTCCTGAGCGTCCGGGCGGAAGGATCAGGACGCTCGCTGCGCCCTTCGTCTG
ACGTGGCAGCGCTCGCCGTGAGGAGGGGGGCGCCCGCGGGGGGCGCCAAAACCCGGCGCGGAGGCCAGAT
CTCCCGATCTCGAGCGACATTGATTATTGACTAGTTATTAATAGTAATCAATTACGGGGTCATTAGTTCA
TAGCCCATATATGGAGTTCCGCGTTACATAACTTACGGTAAATGGCCCGCCTGGCTGACCGCCCAACGAC
CCCCGCCCATTGACGTCAATAATGACGTATGTTCCCATAGTAACGCCAATAGGGACTTTCCATTGACGTC
AATGGGTGGAGTATTTACGGTAAACTGCCCACTTGGCAGTACATCAAGTGTATCATATGCCAAGTACGCC
CCCTATTGACGTCAATGACGGTAAATGGCCCGCCTGGCATTATGCCCAGTACATGACCTTATGGGACTTT
CCTACTTGGCAGTACATCTACGTATTAGTCATCGCTATTACCATGGTCGAGGTGAGCCCCACGTTCTGCT
TCACTCTCCCCATCTCCCCCCCCTCCCCACCCCCAATTTTGTATTTATTTATTTTTTAATTATTTTGTGC
AGCGATGGGGGCGGGGGGGGGGGGGGGGCGCGCGCCRGGGGGGGGGGGGSGGGGSGGGGGGSGGGGSGGG
GSGRGGSGGRGRGGTGCGGCGGCAGCCAATCAGAGCGGCGCGCTCCGAAAGTTTCCTTTTATGGCGAGGC
GGCGGCGGCGGCGGCCCTATAAAAAGCGAAGCGCGCGGCGGGCGGGAGTCGCTGCGCGCTGCCTTCGCCC
CGTGCCCCGCTCCGCCGCCGCCTCGCGCCGCCCGCCCCGGCTCTGACTGACCGCGTTACTCCCACAGGTG
AGCGGGCGGGACGGCCCTTCTCCTCCGGGCTGTAATTAGCGCTTGGTTTAATGACGGCTTGTTTCTTTTC
TGTGGCTGCGTGAAAGCCTTGAGGGGCTCCGGGAGGGCCCTTTGTGCGGGGGGAGCGGCTCGGGGGGTGC
GTGCGTGTGTGTGTGCGTGGGGAGCGCCGCGTGCGGCTCCGCGCTGCCCGGCGGCTGTGAGCGCTGCGGG
CGCGGCGCGGGGCTTTGTGCGCTCCGCAGTGTGCGCGAGGGGAGCGCGGCCGGGGGCGGTGCCCCGCGGT
GCGGGGGGGGCTGCGAGGGGAACAAAGGCTGCGTGCGGGGTGTGTGCGTGGGGGGGTGAGCAGGGGGTGT
GGGCGCGTCGGTCGGGCTGCAACCCCCCCTGCACCCCCCTCCCCGAGTTGCTGAGCACGGCCCGGCTTCG
GGTGCGGGGCTCCGTACGGGGCGTGGCGCGGGGCTCGCCGTGCCGGGCGGGGGGTGGCGGCAGGTGGGGG
TGCCGGGCGGGGCGGGGCCGCCTCGGGCCGGGGAGGGCTCGGGGGAGGGGCGCGGCGGCCCCCGGAGCGC
CGGCGGCTGTCGAGGCGCGGCGAGCCGCAGCCATTGCCTTTTATGGTAATCGTGCGAGAGGGCGCAGGGA
CTTCCTTTGTCCCAAATCTGTGCGGAGCCGAAATCTGGGAGGCGCCGCCGCACCCCCTCTAGCGGGCGCG
GGGCGAAGCGGTGCGGCGCCGGCAGGAAGGAAATGGGCGGGGAGGGCCTTCGTGCGTCGCCGCGCCGCCG
TCCCCTTCTCCCTCTCCAGCCTCGGGGCTGTCCGCGGGGGGACGGCTGCCTTCGGGGGGGACGGGGCAGG
GCGGGGTTCGGCTTCTGGCGTGTGACCGGCGGCTCTAGAGCCTCTGCTAACCATGTTCATGCCTTCTTCT
TTTTCCTACAGCTCCTGGGCAACGTGCTGGTTATTGTGCTGTCTCATCATTTTGGCAAAGAATTAAATTT
AATTAATCTCGACGGTATCGGTTAACGAATCCAAGGGCGAATTCCAGCACACTGGCGGCCGTTACTAGTG
GATCCCCCGGGCTGCAGGAATTCGGCGCGCCACGCGTACCGATAGCTTCGAATTCTGCAGTCGACCGGAA
TTATAACTTCGTATAGCATACATTATACGAAGTTATAATTCTGCAGATATCCAGCACAGTGGCGGCCACC
ATGGATAGCACTGAGAACGTCATCAAGCCCTTCATGCGCTTCAAGGTGCACATGGAGGGCTCCGTGAACG
GCCACGAGTTCGAGATCGAGGGCGAGGGCGAGGGCAAGCCCTACGAGGGCACCCAGACCGCCAAGCTGCA
GGTGACCAAGGGCGGCCCCCTGCCCTTCGCCTGGGACATCCTGTCCCCCCAGTTCCAGTACGGCTCCAAG
GTGTACGTGAAGCACCCCGCCGACATCCCCGACTACAAGAAGCTGTCCTTCCCCGAGGGCTTCAAGTGGG
AGCGCGTGATGAACTTCGAGGACGGCGGCGTGGTGACCGTGACCCAGGACTCCTCCCTGCAGGACGGCAC
CTTCATCTACCACGTGAAGTTCATCGGCGTGAACTTCCCCTCCGACGGCCCCGTAATGCAGAAGAAGACT
CTGGGCTGGGAGCCCTCCACCGAGCGCCTGTACCCCCGCGACGGCGTGCTGAAGGGCGAGATCCACAAGG
CGCTGAAGCTGAAGGGCGGCGGCCACTACCTGGTGGAGTTCAAGTCAATCTACATGGCCAAGAAGCCCGT
GAAGCTGCCCGGCTACTACTACGTGGACTCCAAGCTGGACATCACCTCCCACAACGAGGACTACACCGTG
GTGGAGCAGTACGAGCGCGCCGAGGCCCGCCACCACCTGTTCCAGTAGAGCTAGCTACAAGCTTGACTCT
AGATCATAATCAGCCATACCACATTTGTAGAGGTTTTACTTGCTTTAAAAAACCTCCCACACCTCCCCCT
GAACCTGAAACATAAAATGAATGCAATTGTTGTTGTTAACTTGTTTATTGCAGCTTATAATGGTTACAAA
TAAAGCAATAGCATCACAAATTTCACAAATAAAGCATTTTTTTCACTGCATTCTAGTTGTGGTTTGTCCA
AACTCATCAATGTATCTTAAGGAATTCGCTAGCTGAATAAGGCCGCTCGAATAACTTCGTATAGCATACA
TTATACGAAGTTATTCGAGTCTAGAGGACCGGTATGGGCCCAAAGAAGAAGAGAAAGGTTTCGGTGAGCA
AGGGCGAGGAGGATAACATGGCCTCTCTCCCAGCGACACATGAGTTACACATCTTTGGCTCCATCAACGG
TGTGGACTTTGACATGGTGGGTCAGGGCACCGGCAATCCAAATGATGGTTATGAGGAGTTAAACCTGAAG
TCCACCAAGGGTGACCTCCAGTTCTCCCCCTGGATTCTGGTCCCTCATATCGGGTATGGCTTCCATCAGT
ACCTGCCCTACCCTGACGGGATGTCGCCTTTCCAGGCCGCCACGGTAGATGGCTCCGGATACCAAGTCCA
TCGCACAATGCAGTTTGAAGATGGTGCCTCCCTTACTGTTAACTACCGCTACACCTACGAGGGAAGCCAC
ATCAAAGGAGAGGCCCAGGTGAAGGGGACTGGTTTCCCTGCTGACGGTCCTGTGATGACCAACTCGCTGA
CCGCTGCGGACTGGTGCAGGTCGAAGAAGACTTACCCCAACGACAAAACCATCATCAGTACCTTTAAGTG
GAGTTACACCACTGGAAATGGCAAGCGCTACCGGAGCACTGCGCGGACCACCTACACCTTTGCCAAGCCA
ATGGCGGCTAACTATCTGAAGAACCAGCCGATGTACGTGTTCCGTAAGACGGAGCTCAAGCACTCCAAGA
CCGAGCTCAACTTCAAGGAGTGGCAAAAGGCCTTTACCGATGTGATGGGCATGGACGAGCTGTACAAGGA
GGGCAGAGGAAGTCTTCTAACATGCGGTGACGTGGAGGAGAATCCCGGCCCAAGAGACGACATGCGGCCG
CGACTCTAGATCATAATCAGCCATACCACATTTGTAGAGGTTTTACTTGCTTTAAAAAACCTCCCACACC
TCCCCCTGAACCTGAAACATAAAATGAATGCAATTGTTGTTGTTAACTTGTTTATTGCAGCTTATAATGG
TTACAAATAAAGCAATAGCATCACAAATTTCACAAATAAAGCATTTTTTTCACTGCATTCTAGTTGTGGT
TTGTCCAAACTCATCAATGTATCTTAAGGAATTCGATAAAAGTTTTGTTACTTTATAGAAGAAATTTTGA
GTTTTTGTTTTTTTTTAATAAATAAATAAACATAAATAAATTGTTTGTTGAATTTATTATTAGTATGTAA
GTGTAAATATAATAAAACTTAATATCTATTCAAATTAATAAATAAACCTCGATATACAGACCGATAAAAC
ACATGCGTCAATTTTACGCATGATTATCTTTAACGTACGTCACAATATGATTATCTTTCTAGGGTTAATC
TAGCTGCGGCGCGCCGGTACCCAATTCGCCCTATAGTGAGTCGTATTACGCGCGCTCACTGGCCGTCGTT
TTACAACGTCGTGACTGGGAAAACCCTGGCGTTACCCAACTTAATCGCCTTGCAGCACATCCCCCTTTCG
CCAGCTGGCGTAATAGCGAAGAGGCCCGCACCGATCGCCCTTCCCAACAGTTGCGCAGCCTGAATGGCGA
ATGGG
[124 nt withheld, positions 8896-9019]
C
[91 nt withheld, positions 9021-9111]
A
[49 nt withheld, positions 9113-9161]
CCTTTGACGTTGGAGTCCACGTTCTTT
[37 nt withheld, positions 9189-9225]
ACCCTATCTCGGTCTATTCTTTTGATTTATAAGGGATTTTGCCGATTTCGGCCTATTGGTTAAAAAATGA
GCTGATTTAACAAAAATTTAACGCGAATTTTAACAAAATATTAACGCTTACAATTTAG
